Addgene plasmid #145736: pGBW-m4046780
Purpose: Bacterial Expression plasmid for SARS-CoV-2 nsp10
Depositing lab: Ginkgo Bioworks & Benjie Chen. Depositing organization: Ginkgo Bioworks.
Backbone
  Vector backbone: ori-013 - marker | cmR
  Backbone size w/o insert (bp): 1462
  Vector type: Bacterial Expression
Growth in bacteria
  Bacterial resistance: Chloramphenicol, 25 μg/mL
  Growth temperature: 30°C
  Growth strain: DH5alpha
  Copy number: High Copy
Gene/Insert
  Gene/Insert name: SARS-CoV-2 nsp10
  Species: Escherichia coli str. K-12 substr. MG1655; Severe acute respiratory syndrome coronavirus 2
  Insert size (bp): 410
  Mutation: wt
  Entrez Gene: ORF1ab (a.k.a. GU280_gp01)
  Promoter: Promoter | pT7 ; Operator | lacO ; RBS | T7_rbs ; Start Codon | ATG
  Tag / fusion protein: Cleavable TEV;6xHIS (C terminal on backbone)
  Cloning method: Unknown
Resource information
  A portion of this plasmid was derived from a plasmid made by: GinkgoBioworks
Depositor comments: NCBI Reference Sequence: YP_009725306.1
How to cite: pGBW-m4046780 was a gift from Ginkgo Bioworks & Benjie Chen (Addgene plasmid # 145736 ; http://n2t.net/addgene:145736 ; RRID:Addgene_145736)
