[The description below was written by a language model from this plasmid's Addgene catalogue record and pLannotate feature annotations shown in this document.]
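Description:
pGBW-m4046780 is a compact bacterial expression plasmid of about 2.1 kb for producing the SARS-CoV-2 non-structural protein 10 (nsp10) in E. coli. Its minimal backbone consists of little more than a high-copy ColE1/pUC-type origin of replication and a chloramphenicol acetyltransferase (cat) gene driven by its own cat promoter. The plasmid is therefore maintained at high copy number under chloramphenicol selection. A lambda t0 terminator lies downstream of the cat gene.

The expression cassette follows the familiar T7/lac design. A T7 promoter is immediately followed by a lac operator, then the strong ribosome binding site from phage T7 gene 10 and an ATG start codon ahead of the wild-type nsp10 coding sequence. That sequence corresponds to a segment of the viral ORF1ab (replicase) polyprotein. Transcription requires a host that supplies T7 RNA polymerase. The lac operator allows the lac repressor to hold expression off until induction with IPTG or lactose. No lacI gene is annotated on the plasmid, so the repressor would presumably have to come from the host. The catalogue entry lists a C-terminal 6xHis tag with a TEV protease cleavage site, supplied by the backbone, which would allow metal-affinity purification followed by tag removal. The feature table does not annotate these elements separately, nor does it show a terminator directly after the nsp10 reading frame.

In the virus, nsp10 acts as a cofactor that stimulates the nsp14 exoribonuclease and the nsp16 2'-O-methyltransferase, contributing to viral mRNA cap methylation. The construct is suited to recombinant production of nsp10, for example for biochemical or structural work, though the record states only that its purpose is bacterial expression.
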