Features (pLannotate 1.2.2; 8 found; start..end, strand, type, name):
     24..42      +  promoter       T7 promoter: promoter for bacteriophage T7 RNA polymerase
     43..67      +  protein_bind   lac operator: The lac repressor binds to the lac operator to inhibit transcription in E. coli. This inhibition can be relieved by adding lactose or isopropyl-β-D-thiogalactopyranoside (IPTG). lac repressor encoded by lacI
     82..104     +  RBS            RBS: efficient ribosome binding site from bacteriophage T7 gene 10 (Olins and Rangwala, 1989)
    115..546     +  CDS            R1A_SARS2 (fragment): Experimental evidence at protein level: Swiss-Prot protein existence level 1. [Non-structural protein 10]: Plays a pivotal role in viral transcription by stimulating both nsp14 3'-5' exoribonuclease and nsp16 2'-O-methyltransferase activities. Therefore plays an essential role in viral mRNAs cap methylation. From Severe acute respiratory syndrome coronavirus 2 (2019-nCoV) (SARS-CoV-2).
    685..1273    +  rep_origin     ori: high-copy-number ColE1/pMB1/pBR322/pUC origin of replication
   1281..1378    +  promoter       cat promoter: promoter of the E. coli cat gene encoding chloramphenicol acetyltransferase
   1379..2035    +  CDS            cat: CAT_ECOLX - Experimental evidence at protein level: Swiss-Prot protein existence level 1. This enzyme is an effector of chloramphenicol resistance in bacteria. From Escherichia coli. This protein is used as a marker in many commonly used cloning vectors, such as pACYC184.
   2109..2143    +  terminator     lambda t0 terminator: minimal transcription terminator from phage lambda (Scholtissek and Grosse, 1987)
>Addgene plasmid #145736 | pGBW-m4046780 | addgene full sequence | sequence record 292510 | Addgene NGS Result
CATCGATCTCGATCCCGCGAAATTAATACGACTCACTATAGGGGAATTGTGAGCGGATAACAATTCCCCT
CTAGAAATAATTTTGTTTAACTTTAAGAAGGAGACTCTTCTATGGGTAATGCAACAGAAGTGCCTGCCAA
TTCAACTGTATTATCTTTCTGTGCTTTTGCTGTAGATGCTGCTAAAGCTTACAAAGATTATCTAGCTAGT
GGGGGACAACCAATCACTAATTGTGTTAAGATGTTGTGTACACACACTGGTACTGGTCAGGCAATAACAG
TTACACCGGAAGCCAATATGGATCAAGAATCCTTTGGTGGTGCATCGTGTTGTCTGTACTGCCGTTGCCA
CATAGATCATCCAAATCCTAAAGGATTTTGTGACTTAAAAGGTAAGTATGTACAAATACCTACAACTTGT
GCTAATGACCCTGTGGGTTTTACACTTAAAAACACAGTCTGTACCGTCTGCGGTATGTGGAAAGGTTATG
GCTGTAGTTGTGATCAACTCCGCGAACCCATGCTTGAGAACCTGTACTTTCAAAGCCACCATCATCACCA
TCATTAACCGGCTTATCGGTCAGTTTCACCTGATTTACGTAAAAACCCGCTTCGGCGGGTTTTTGCTTTT
GGAGGGGCAGAAAGATGAATGACTGTCCACGACGCTATACCCAAAAGAAAAAGCTTGAGATCCTTTTTTT
CTGCGCGTAATCTGCTGCTTGCAAACAAAAAAACCACCGCTACCAGCGGTGGTTTGTTTGCCGGATCAAG
AGCTACCAACTCTTTTTCCGAAGGTAACTGGCTTCAGCAGAGCGCAGATACCAAATACTGTTCTTCTAGT
GTAGCCGTAGTTAGGCCACCACTTCAAGAACTCTGTAGCACCGCCTACATACCTCGCTCTGCTAATCCTG
TTACCAGTGGCTGCTGCCAGTGGCGATAAGTCGTGTCTTACCGGGTTGGACTCAAGACGATAGTTACCGG
ATAAGGCGCAGCGGTCGGGCTGAACGGGGGGTTCGTGCACACAGCCCAGCTTGGAGCGAACGACCTACAC
CGAACTGAGATACCTACAGCGTGAGCTATGAGAAAGCGCCACGCTTCCCGAAGGGAGAAAGGCGGACAGG
TATCCGGTAAGCGGCAGGGTCGGAACAGGAGAGCGCACGAGGGAGCTTCCAGGGGGAAACGCCTGGTATC
TTTATAGTCCTGTCGGGTTTCGCCACCTCTGACTTGAGCGTCGATTTTTGTGATGCTCGTCAGGGGGGCG
GAGCCTATGGAAATTGATCGGGCACGTAAGAGGTTCCAACTTTCACCATAATGAAATAAGATCACTACCG
GGCGTATTTTTTGAGTTATCGAGATTTTCAGGAGCTAAGGAAGCTAAAATGGAGAAAAAAATCACTGGAT
ATACCACCGTTGATATATCCCAATGGCATCGTAAAGAACATTTTGAGGCATTTCAGTCAGTTGCTCAATG
TACCTATAACCAGACCGTTCAGCTGGATATTACGGCCTTTTTAAAGACCGTAAAGAAAAATAAGCACAAG
TTTTATCCGGCCTTTATTCACATTCTTGCCCGCCTGATGAATGCTCATCCGGAATTTCGTATGGCAATGA
AAGACGGTGAGCTGGTGATATGGGATAGTGTTCACCCTTGTTACACCGTTTTCCATGAGCAAACTGAAAC
GTTTTCATCGCTCTGGAGTGAATACCACGACGATTTCCGGCAGTTTCTACACATATATTCGCAAGATGTG
GCGTGTTACGGTGAAAACCTGGCCTATTTCCCTAAAGGGTTTATTGAGAATATGTTTTTCGTTTCAGCCA
ATCCCTGGGTGAGTTTCACCAGTTTTGATTTAAACGTGGCCAATATGGACAACTTCTTCGCCCCCGTTTT
CACCATGGGCAAATATTATACGCAAGGCGACAAGGTGCTGATGCCGCTGGCGATTCAGGTTCATCATGCC
GTTTGTGATGGCTTCCATGTCGGCAGAATGCTTAATGAATTACAACAGTACTGCGATGAGTGGCAGGGCG
GGGCGTAATTTGATATCGAGCTCGCTTGGACTCCTGTTGATAGATCCAGTAATGACCTCAGAACTCCATC
TGGATTTGTTCAGAACGCTCGGTTGCCGCCGGGCGTTTTTTATTGGT
